>Addgene plasmid #163232 | Q96Y72 | addgene full sequence | sequence record 354430 | Addgene NGS Result
TAATACGACTCACTATAGGGGAATTGTGAGCGGATAACAATTCCCCTCTAGAAATAATTTTGTTTAACTT
TAAGAAGGAGATATACATATGGGTCTTGAGGAAGAGTTAAAGAAGTGTGTCCATTGCGGGTTTTGCCTTG
AGGCCTGCCCCACCTACGTTGTCACTCGTTCTGAGGTACATAGTCCTAGAGGACGTATTACTGCAGTGAA
GTTAAACATACTCTCTGAAGGTATAAATACTTGCATGTACTGCAGAAGGTGCGAGCTGGCCTGCCCATCT
GGTGTGATCTATTCTGAAATTATCACCAGAGTTAGGAAACCCAATACAATCCAAAAGGTTATGTTGCGAT
TATTGGAGCGTCCTCATATACTCCCATACTTTATCCGTGGTGAGTATGCTAAGAAAATTCCGGTGAAGGC
CGAGAAGCCTATAGAATATAGAGACAACAACGAAGAAATCATCTTGTTCCCCGGTTGTATAACTAGCATA
TTCTTTAAAGAGACGGTCCAGAAGACGTTGAATTATTTGAAGAGCTTGGGGTACCGTGTGAAGATCTACA
ATGGTTGTTGTGGTTTAGCCCACAAGAACGCCGGGGAACTTAACAGATCGAAAGAGCTCATCGAGAAGCT
GAGAAAGGAATTCCACGGTAGAACAATCGTGTCGCTGTCCTCGAACTGCTCAGCTCACATGAAAGAAAAT
GGTCTGGAAGTTTACGATTTCCCCGAATTCATCATAAAGTTTAACCTTCCCTTGCCGAAGGTAGAGAGAC
GTCTTACCATCCATGAACCATGCCACGCTAATATTTTGGGCCTAAACAAATATACTCGTGAGGTGTTGTC
TAAGATGGGTGTAGAGATCAGTGAGAGCGAGGAGCCTTCGTTCGAATGCGGTGCAGGTGGAGACTATTTC
TTATTTCATGAGGAAATCTCTGAGAAGGTAATGCAGGTGAAGAAGGAAAAGACGTTGAAGTCTGGTGTTA
ACACAGTAGTCTCGACAAACCCATCCTGCTCCCTAGCCTTCATCAAGATGGGCTTGAAGCCAATACACAT
CGCTGACTTATTGGCCGCTGCTCTGGAACACCACCATCACCACCACCACCACCACCACTGAGATCCGGCT
GCTAACAAAGCCCGAAAGGAAGCTGAGTTGGCTGCTGCCACCGCTGAGCAATAACTAGCATAACCCCTTG
GGGCCTCTAAACGGGTCTTGAGGGGTTTTTTGCTGAAAGGAGGAACTATATCCGGATTGGCGAATGGG
[124 nt withheld, positions 1259-1382]
C
[91 nt withheld, positions 1384-1474]
A
[49 nt withheld, positions 1476-1524]
CCTTTGACGTTGGAGTCCACGTTCTTT
[37 nt withheld, positions 1552-1588]
ACCCTATCTCGGTCTATTCTTTTGATTTATAAGGGATTTTGCCGATTTCGGCCTATTGGTTAAAAAATGA
GCTGATTTAACAAAAATTTAACGCGAATTTTAACAAAATATTAACGCTTACAATTTAGGTGGCACTTTTC
GGGGAAATGTGCGCGGAACCCCTATTTGTTTATTTTTCTAAATACATTCAAATATGTATCCGCTCATGAG
ACAATAACCCTGATAAATGCTTCAATAATATTGAAAAAGGAAGAGTATGAGTATTCAACATTTCCGTGTC
GCCCTTATTCCCTTTTTTGCGGCATTTTGCCTTCCTGTTTTTGCTCACCCAGAAACGCTGGTGAAAGTAA
AAGATGCTGAAGATCAGTTGGGTGCACGAGTGGGTTACATCGAACTGGATCTCAACAGCGGTAAGATCCT
TGAGAGTTTTCGCCCCGAAGAACGTTTTCCAATGATGAGCACTTTTAAAGTTCTGCTATGTGGCGCGGTA
TTATCCCGTATTGACGCCGGGCAAGAGCAACTCGGTCGCCGCATACACTATTCTCAGAATGACTTGGTTG
AGTACTCACCAGTCACAGAAAAGCATCTTACGGATGGCATGACAGTAAGAGAATTATGCAGTGCTGCCAT
AACCATGAGTGATAACACTGCGGCCAACTTACTTCTGACAACGATCGGAGGACCGAAGGAGCTAACCGCT
TTTTTGCACAACATGGGGGATCATGTAACTCGCCTTGATCGTTGGGAACCGGAGCTGAATGAAGCCATAC
CAAACGACGAGCGTGACACCACGATGCCTGCAGCAATGGCAACAACGTTGCGCAAACTATTAACTGGCGA
ACTACTTACTCTAGCTTCCCGGCAACAATTAATAGACTGGATGGAGGCGGATAAAGTTGCAGGACCACTT
CTGCGCTCGGCCCTTCCGGCTGGCTGGTTTATTGCTGATAAATCTGGAGCCGGTGAGCGTGGGTCTCGCG
GTATCATTGCAGCACTGGGGCCAGATGGTAAGCCCTCCCGTATCGTAGTTATCTACACGACGGGGAGTCA
GGCAACTATGGATGAACGAAATAGACAGATCGCTGAGATAGGTGCCTCACTGATTAAGCATTGGTAACTG
TCAGACCAAGTTTACTCATATATACTTTAGATTGATTTAAAACTTCATTTTTAATTTAAAAGGATCTAGG
TGAAGATCCTTTTTGATAATCTCATGACCAAAATCCCTTAACGTGAGTTTTCGTTCCACTGAGCGTCAGA
CCCCGTAGAAAAGATCAAAGGATCTTCTTGAGATCCTTTTTTTCTGCGCGTAATCTGCTGCTTGCAAACA
AAAAAACCACCGCTACCAGCGGTGGTTTGTTTGCCGGATCAAGAGCTACCAACTCTTTTTCCGAAGGTAA
CTGGCTTCAGCAGAGCGCAGATACCAAATACTGTCCTTCTAGTGTAGCCGTAGTTAGGCCACCACTTCAA
GAACTCTGTAGCACCGCCTACATACCTCGCTCTGCTAATCCTGTTACCAGTGGCTGCTGCCAGTGGCGAT
AAGTCGTGTCTTACCGGGTTGGACTCAAGACGATAGTTACCGGATAAGGCGCAGCGGTCGGGCTGAACGG
GGGGTTCGTGCACACAGCCCAGCTTGGAGCGAACGACCTACACCGAACTGAGATACCTACAGCGTGAGCT
ATGAGAAAGCGCCACGCTTCCCGAAGGGAGAAAGGCGGACAGGTATCCGGTAAGCGGCAGGGTCGGAACA
GGAGAGCGCACGAGGGAGCTTCCAGGGGGAAACGCCTGGTATCTTTATAGTCCTGTCGGGTTTCGCCACC
TCTGACTTGAGCGTCGATTTTTGTGATGCTCGTCAGGGGGGCGGAGCCTATGGAAAAACGCCAGCAACGC
GGCCTTTTTACGGTTCCTGGCCTTTTGCTGGCCTTTTGCTCACATGTTCTTTCCTGCGTTATCCCCTGAT
TCTGTGGATAACCGTATTACCGCCTTTGAGTGAGCTGATACCGCTCGCCGCAGCCGAACGACCGAGCGCA
GCGAGTCAGTGAGCGAGGAAGCGGAAGAGCGCCTGATGCGGTATTTTCTCCTTACGCATCTGTGCGGTAT
TTCACACCGCAATGGTGCACTCTCAGTACAATCTGCTCTGATGCCGCATAGTTAAGCCAGTATACACTCC
GCTATCGCTACGTGACTGGGTCATGGCTGCGCCCCGACACCCGCCAACACCCGCTGACGCGCCCTGACGG
GCTTGTCTGCTCCCGGCATCCGCTTACAGACAAGCTGTGACCGTCTCCGGGAGCTGCATGTGTCAGAGGT
TTTCACCGTCATCACCGAAACGCGCGAGGCAGCTGCGGTAAAGCTCATCAGCGTGGTCGTGAAGCGATTC
ACAGATGTCTGCCTGTTCATCCGCGTCCAGCTCGTTGAGTTTCTCCAGAAGCGTTAATGTCTGGCTTCTG
ATAAAGCGGGCCATGTTAAGGGCGGTTTTTTCCTGTTTGGTCACTGATGCCTCCGTGTAAGGGGGATTTC
TGTTCATGGGGGTAATGATACCGATGAAACGAGAGAGGATGCTCACGATACGGGTTACTGATGATGAACA
TGCCCGGTTACTGGAACGTTGTGAGGGTAAACAACTGGCGGTATGGATGCGGCGGGACCAGAGAAAAATC
ACTCAGGGTCAATGCCAGCGCTTCGTTAATACAGATGTAGGTGTTCCACAGGGTAGCCAGCAGCATCCTG
CGATGCAGATCCGGAACATAATGGTGCAGGGCGCTGACTTCCGCGTTTCCAGACTTTACGAAACACGGAA
ACCGAAGACCATTCATGTTGTTGCTCAGGTCGCAGACGTTTTGCAGCAGCAGTCGCTTCACGTTCGCTCG
CGTATCGGTGATTCATTCTGCTAACCAGTAAGGCAACCCCGCCAGCCTAGCCGGGTCCTCAACGACAGGA
GCACGATCATGCGCACCCGTGGGGCCGCCATGCCGGCGATAATGGCCTGCTTCTCGCCGAAACGTTTGGT
GGCGGGACCAGTGACGAAGGCTTGAGCGAGGGCGTGCAAGATTCCGAATACCGCAAGCGACAGGCCGATC
ATCGTCGCGCTCCAGCGAAAGCGGTCCTCGCCGAAAATGACCCAGAGCGCTGCCGGCACCTGTCCTACGA
GTTGCATGATAAAGAAGACAGTCATAAGTGCGGCGACGATAGTCATGCCCCGCGCCCACCGGAAGGAGCT
GACTGGGTTGAAGGCTCTCAAGGGCATCGGTCGAGATCCCGGTGCCTAATGAGTGAGCTAACTTACATTA
ATTGCGTTGCGCTCACTGCCCGCTTTCCAGTCGGGAAACCTGTCGTGCCAGCTGCATTAATGAATCGGCC
AACGCGCGGGGAGAGGCGGTTTGCGTATTGGGCGCCAGGGTGGTTTTTCTTTTCACCAGTGAGACGGGCA
ACAGCTGATTGCCCTTCACCGCCTGGCCCTGAGAGAGTTGCAGCAAGCGGTCCACGCTGGTTTGCCCCAG
CAGGCGAAAATCCTGTTTGATGGTGGTTAACGGCGGGATATAACATGAGCTGTCTTCGGTATCATCGTAT
CCCACTACCGAGATATCCGCACCAACGCGCAGCCCGGACTCGGTAATGGCGCGCATTGCGCCCAGCGCCA
TCTGATCGTTGGCAACCAGCATCGCAGTGGGAACGATGCCCTCATTCAGCATTTGCATGGTTTGTTGAAA
ACCGGACATGGCACTCCAGTCGCCTTCCCGTTCCGCTATCGGCTGAATTTGATTGCGAGTGAGATATTTA
TGCCAGCCAGCCAGACGCAGACGCGCCGAGACAGAACTTAATGGGCCCGCTAACAGCGCGATTTGCTGGT
GACCCAATGCGACCAGATGCTCCACGCCCAGTCGCGTACCGTCTTCATGGGAGAAAATAATACTGTTGAT
GGGTGTCTGGTCAGAGACATCAAGAAATAACGCCGGAACATTAGTGCAGGCAGCTTCCACAGCAATGGCA
TCCTGGTCATCCAGCGGATAGTTAATGATCAGCCCACTGACGCGTTGCGCGAGAAGATTGTGCACCGCCG
CTTTACAGGCTTCGACGCCGCTTCGTTCTACCATCGACACCACCACGCTGGCACCCAGTTGATCGGCGCG
AGATTTAATCGCCGCGACAATTTGCGACGGCGCGTGCAGGGCCAGACTGGAGGTGGCAACGCCAATCAGC
AACGACTGTTTGCCCGCCAGTTGTTGTGCCACGCGGTTGGGAATGTAATTCAGCTCCGCCATCGCCGCTT
CCACTTTTTCCCGCGTTTTCGCAGAAACGTGGCTGGCCTGGTTCACCACGCGGGAAACGGTCTGATAAGA
GACACCGGCATACTCTGCGACATCGTATAACGTTACTGGTTTCACATTCACCACCCTGAATTGACTCTCT
TCCGGGCGCTATCATGCCATACCGCGAAAGGTTTTGCGCCATTCGATGGTGTCCGGGATCTCGACGCTCT
CCCTTATGCGACTCCTGCATTAGGAAGCAGCCCAGTAGTAGGTTGAGGCCGTTGAGCACCGCCGCCGCAA
GGAATGGTGCATGCAAGGAGATGGCGCCCAACAGTCCCCCGGCCACGGGGCCTGCCACCATACCCACGCC
GAAACAAGCGCTCATGAGCCCGAAGTGGCGAGCCCGATCTTCCCCATCGGTGATGTCGGCGATATAGGCG
CCAGCAACCGCACCTGTGGCGCCGGTGATGCCGGCCACGATGCGTCCGGCGTAGAGGATCGAGATCTCGA
TCCCGCGAAAT
Features (pLannotate 1.2.2; 19 found; start..end, strand, type, name):
      1..19      +  promoter       T7 promoter: promoter for bacteriophage T7 RNA polymerase
     20..44      +  protein_bind   lac operator: The lac repressor binds to the lac operator to inhibit transcription in E. coli. This inhibition can be relieved by adding lactose or isopropyl-β-D-thiogalactopyranoside (IPTG). lac repressor encoded by lacI
     59..81      +  RBS            RBS: efficient ribosome binding site from bacteriophage T7 gene 10 (Olins and Rangwala, 1989)
    891..907     +  CDS            DmrD (fragment): dimeric F36M mutant of FK506-binding protein FKBP12 dimerization can be reversed by ligand binding
   1079..1105    +  CDS            9xHis: 9xHis affinity tag
   1118..1167    +  CDS            SET1 (fragment): solubility-enhancement tag derived from T7 phage gene 10B
   1175..1222    +  terminator     T7 terminator: transcription terminator for bacteriophage T7 RNA polymerase
   1259..1687    +  rep_origin     f1 ori (sequence partly withheld): f1 bacteriophage origin of replication; arrow indicates direction of (+) strand synthesis
   1740..1844    +  promoter       AmpR promoter: bla
   1845..2705    +  CDS            AmpR: β-lactamase; bla; confers resistance to ampicillin, carbenicillin, and related antibiotics
   2876..3464    +  rep_origin     ori: high-copy-number ColE1/pMB1/pBR322/pUC origin of replication
   3650..3789    -  misc_feature   bom: basis of mobility region from pBR322
   3891..4082    -  CDS            rop: Rop protein, which maintains plasmids at low copy number; rop
   4099..4479    +  CDS            YPB1_ECOLX: Protein predicted: Swiss-Prot protein existence level 4. From Escherichia coli.
   4551..4842    -  CDS            TcR (fragment): tetracycline efflux protein; tet; confers resistance to tetracycline
   4857..4878    -  protein_bind   CAP binding site: CAP binding activates transcription in the presence of cAMP. E. coli catabolite activator protein
   4891..5973    -  CDS            lacI: lac repressor; lacI; The lac repressor binds to the lac operator to inhibit transcription in E. coli. This inhibition can be relieved by adding lactose or isopropyl-β-D-thiogalactopyranoside (IPTG).
   5974..6051    -  promoter       lacI promoter: lacI
   6059..6338    -  CDS            TcR (fragment): tetracycline efflux protein; tet; confers resistance to tetracycline
