[The description below was written by a language model from this plasmid's Addgene catalogue record and pLannotate feature annotations shown in this document.]
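Description:
Q96Y72 is a bacterial expression plasmid built on the pET21a(+) backbone for inducible production in E. coli of the protein with UniProt identifier Q96Y72, a cysteine-rich domain containing protein from the archaeon Sulfurisphaera tokodaii. The 6,359 nt sequence carries a ColE1/pMB1-type origin together with the pBR322-derived bom site and rop gene, an f1 origin for single-stranded DNA production, and a β-lactamase gene under its own promoter for ampicillin selection. The catalogue lists it as high copy, although rop is normally associated with reduced copy number. Short tetracycline-resistance fragments and a predicted E. coli ORF flanking lacI are non-functional pBR322 remnants typical of pET vectors.

The expression cassette consists of a T7 promoter followed directly by a lac operator and the strong phage T7 gene 10 ribosome binding site, with the T7 terminator downstream. The plasmid-encoded lacI supplies repressor, so transcription is held off until IPTG or lactose is added in a host that provides T7 RNA polymerase. The insert itself is not annotated by name but occupies the interval between the RBS and the histidine tag. The small DmrD hit within it and the SET1 fragment just before the terminator are probably incidental matches. The record lists an N-terminal T7 tag and a C-terminal 10xHis tag from the backbone. The feature table detects a 9xHis tag at the 3′ end, broadly consistent with the latter, and does not separately annotate the T7 tag. The His tag allows metal-affinity purification. According to the associated publication, the construct belongs to a study that tested enzyme functional annotations experimentally in the EC 1.1.3.15 class.
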