Addgene plasmid #163232: Q96Y72
Purpose: Inducible expression of UniProt identifier Q96Y72
Depositing lab: Martin Engqvist. Depositing organization: Chalmers University of Technology. Publication: Experimental and computational investigation of enzyme functional annotations uncovers misannotation in the EC 1.1.3.15 enzyme class. Rembeza E, Engqvist MKM. PLoS Comput Biol. 2021 Sep 23;17(9):e1009446. doi: 10.1371/journal.pcbi.1009446. eCollection 2021 Sep. PubMed 34555022.
Backbone
  Vector backbone: pET21a(+)
  Vector type: Bacterial Expression
Growth in bacteria
  Bacterial resistance: Ampicillin, 100 μg/mL
  Growth temperature: 37°C
  Growth strain: DH5alpha
  Copy number: High Copy
Gene/Insert
  Gene/Insert name: Q96Y72 (alt name: cysteine-rich domain containing protein)
  Species: Sulfurisphaera tokodaii
  Promoter: T7
  Tag / fusion protein: T7 (N terminal on backbone); 10xHis (C terminal on backbone)
  Cloning method: Unknown
  Sequencing primers: 5′ T7; 3′ T7-term
Terms and licenses: Academic/Nonprofit Terms; Industry Terms: Not Available to Industry
Depositor comments: Insert name is a UniProt identifier
How to cite: Q96Y72 was a gift from Martin Engqvist (Addgene plasmid # 163232 ; http://n2t.net/addgene:163232 ; RRID:Addgene_163232)
