>Addgene plasmid #163232 | Q96Y72 | depositor partial sequence | sequence record 316338 | insert gene sequence
ATGGGTCTTGAGGAAGAGTTAAAGAAGTGTGTCCATTGCGGGTTTTGCCTTGAGGCCTGCCCCACCTACG
TTGTCACTCGTTCTGAGGTACATAGTCCTAGAGGACGTATTACTGCAGTGAAGTTAAACATACTCTCTGA
AGGTATAAATACTTGCATGTACTGCAGAAGGTGCGAGCTGGCCTGCCCATCTGGTGTGATCTATTCTGAA
ATTATCACCAGAGTTAGGAAACCCAATACAATCCAAAAGGTTATGTTGCGATTATTGGAGCGTCCTCATA
TACTCCCATACTTTATCCGTGGTGAGTATGCTAAGAAAATTCCGGTGAAGGCCGAGAAGCCTATAGAATA
TAGAGACAACAACGAAGAAATCATCTTGTTCCCCGGTTGTATAACTAGCATATTCTTTAAAGAGACGGTC
CAGAAGACGTTGAATTATTTGAAGAGCTTGGGGTACCGTGTGAAGATCTACAATGGTTGTTGTGGTTTAG
CCCACAAGAACGCCGGGGAACTTAACAGATCGAAAGAGCTCATCGAGAAGCTGAGAAAGGAATTCCACGG
TAGAACAATCGTGTCGCTGTCCTCGAACTGCTCAGCTCACATGAAAGAAAATGGTCTGGAAGTTTACGAT
TTCCCCGAATTCATCATAAAGTTTAACCTTCCCTTGCCGAAGGTAGAGAGACGTCTTACCATCCATGAAC
CATGCCACGCTAATATTTTGGGCCTAAACAAATATACTCGTGAGGTGTTGTCTAAGATGGGTGTAGAGAT
CAGTGAGAGCGAGGAGCCTTCGTTCGAATGCGGTGCAGGTGGAGACTATTTCTTATTTCATGAGGAAATC
TCTGAGAAGGTAATGCAGGTGAAGAAGGAAAAGACGTTGAAGTCTGGTGTTAACACAGTAGTCTCGACAA
ACCCATCCTGCTCCCTAGCCTTCATCAAGATGGGCTTGAAGCCAATACACATCGCTGACTTATTGGCCGC
TGCTCTGGAACACCACCATCAC
